Addgene plasmid #13458: pGL3-RARE-luciferase
Depositing lab: T. Michael Underhill. Depositing organization: University of British Columbia. Publication: BMP action in skeletogenesis involves attenuation of retinoid signaling. Hoffman LM, Garcha K, Karamboulas K, Cowan MF, Drysdale LM, Horton WA, Underhill TM. J Cell Biol. 2006 Jul 3. 174(1):101-13. 10.1083/jcb.200604150 PubMed 16818722.
Backbone
  Vector backbone: pGL3-promoter-luciferase
  Backbone manufacturer: Promega
  Backbone size w/o insert (bp): 5010
  Vector type: Luciferase
Growth in bacteria
  Bacterial resistance: Ampicillin, 100 μg/mL
  Growth temperature: 37°C
  Growth strain: DH5alpha
  Copy number: High Copy
Gene/Insert
  Gene/Insert name: Retinoic Acid Receptor Response Element (alt name: Retinoic Acid Receptor Reporter)
  Species: M. musculus (mouse)
  Insert size (bp): 80
  Cloning method: Restriction Enzyme; 5′ cloning site SacI (not destroyed); 3′ cloning site NheI (destroyed during cloning)
  Sequencing primers: 5′ RVprimer3; 3′ GLprimer2
Terms and licenses: Academic/Nonprofit Terms; Industry Terms: Not Available to Industry
Depositor comments: Please see author's map (link above) for a description of the insert.
How to cite: pGL3-RARE-luciferase was a gift from T. Michael Underhill (Addgene plasmid # 13458 ; http://n2t.net/addgene:13458 ; RRID:Addgene_13458)
