[The description below was written by a language model from this plasmid's Addgene catalogue record and pLannotate feature annotations shown in this document.]
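Description:
pGL3-RARE-luciferase is a retinoic acid signalling reporter built on Promega's pGL3-promoter luciferase backbone, a plasmid intended for transient transfection into mammalian cells. It is maintained in E. coli as a high-copy plasmid through a ColE1/pUC-type origin and selected with ampicillin via the β-lactamase gene and its native promoter. An f1 phage origin is also present, which allows single-stranded DNA production. Short annotated fragments of SV40 large T antigen, a tetracycline resistance gene and lacZα appear to be non-functional backbone remnants.

The insert is an approximately 80 bp retinoic acid receptor response element (RARE) of mouse origin, cloned between the SacI and NheI sites (the NheI site was destroyed), which places it in the polylinker upstream of the SV40 early promoter. The automated feature table does not annotate the element itself, and the record does not give its composition or the number of repeats, referring instead to the depositor's map. Downstream, the SV40 promoter, which lacks its enhancer in this backbone, drives the luc+ firefly luciferase coding sequence, terminated by the SV40 late polyadenylation signal. A synthetic poly(A) signal and a transcriptional pause site from the human α2 globin gene lie upstream of the cloning region and reduce background from spurious read-through transcription originating in the backbone. Ligand-activated retinoic acid receptors binding the RARE raise transcription from the promoter, so luciferase activity reports retinoid pathway activity. The associated publication used it in studying how BMP action attenuates retinoid signalling during skeletogenesis.
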