Features (pLannotate 1.2.2; 12 found; start..end, strand, type, name):
    135..331     +  promoter       SV40 promoter: SV40 early promoter
    367..2019    +  CDS            luciferase: firefly luciferase; luc+; enhanced luc+ version of the luciferase gene
   2060..2181    -  polyA_signal   SV40 poly(A) signal: SV40 polyadenylation signal
   2204..2272    -  CDS            large T antigen (fragment): large T antigen from SV40 (simian virus 40)
   2288..2420    +  CDS            TcR (fragment): tetracycline efflux protein; tet; confers resistance to tetracycline
   2600..3188    -  rep_origin     ori: high-copy-number ColE1/pMB1/pBR322/pUC origin of replication
   3359..4219    -  CDS            AmpR: β-lactamase; bla; confers resistance to ampicillin, carbenicillin, and related antibiotics
   4220..4324    -  promoter       AmpR promoter: bla
   4351..4779    +  rep_origin     f1 ori (sequence partly withheld): f1 bacteriophage origin of replication; arrow indicates direction of (+) strand synthesis
   4811..4878    -  CDS            lacZα (fragment): LacZα fragment of β-galactosidase; lacZ fragment
   4937..4985    +  polyA_signal   poly(A) signal: synthetic polyadenylation signal
   4999..5090    +  misc_feature   pause site: RNA polymerase II transcriptional pause signal from the human α2 globin gene
>Addgene plasmid #13458 | pGL3-RARE-luciferase | addgene full sequence | sequence record 211949 | Addgene NGS Result
GGTACCGAGCTCGGTGAACTTTCGGTGAACCCTACCCTCGAGTGAACTTTCGGTGAACCCTACCCTCGAG
GGTAGGGTTCACCGAAAGTTCACTCGACGAATTCCAGTCTAGCCCGGGCTCGAGATCTGCGATCTGCATC
TCAATTAGTCAGCAACCATAGTCCCGCCCCTAACTCCGCCCATCCCGCCCCTAACTCCGCCCAGTTCCGC
CCATTCTCCGCCCCATCGCTGACTAATTTTTTTTATTTATGCAGAGGCCGAGGCCGCCTCGGCCTCTGAG
CTATTCCAGAAGTAGTGAGGAGGCTTTTTTGGAGGCCTAGGCTTTTGCAAAAAGCTTGGCATTCCGGTAC
TGTTGGTAAAGCCACCATGGAAGACGCCAAAAACATAAAGAAAGGCCCGGCGCCATTCTATCCGCTGGAA
GATGGAACCGCTGGAGAGCAACTGCATAAGGCTATGAAGAGATACGCCCTGGTTCCTGGAACAATTGCTT
TTACAGATGCACATATCGAGGTGGACATCACTTACGCTGAGTACTTCGAAATGTCCGTTCGGTTGGCAGA
AGCTATGAAACGATATGGGCTGAATACAAATCACAGAATCGTCGTATGCAGTGAAAACTCTCTTCAATTC
TTTATGCCGGTGTTGGGCGCGTTATTTATCGGAGTTGCAGTTGCGCCCGCGAACGACATTTATAATGAAC
GTGAATTGCTCAACAGTATGGGCATTTCGCAGCCTACCGTGGTGTTCGTTTCCAAAAAGGGGTTGCAAAA
AATTTTGAACGTGCAAAAAAAGCTCCCAATCATCCAAAAAATTATTATCATGGATTCTAAAACGGATTAC
CAGGGATTTCAGTCGATGTACACGTTCGTCACATCTCATCTACCTCCCGGTTTTAATGAATACGATTTTG
TGCCAGAGTCCTTCGATAGGGACAAGACAATTGCACTGATCATGAACTCCTCTGGATCTACTGGTCTGCC
TAAAGGTGTCGCTCTGCCTCATAGAACTGCCTGCGTGAGATTCTCGCATGCCAGAGATCCTATTTTTGGC
AATCAAATCATTCCGGATACTGCGATTTTAAGTGTTGTTCCATTCCATCACGGTTTTGGAATGTTTACTA
CACTCGGATATTTGATATGTGGATTTCGAGTCGTCTTAATGTATAGATTTGAAGAAGAGCTGTTTCTGAG
GAGCCTTCAGGATTACAAGATTCAAAGTGCGCTGCTGGTGCCAACCCTATTCTCCTTCTTCGCCAAAAGC
ACTCTGATTGACAAATACGATTTATCTAATTTACACGAAATTGCTTCTGGTGGCGCTCCCCTCTCTAAGG
AAGTCGGGGAAGCGGTTGCCAAGAGGTTCCATCTGCCAGGTATCAGGCAAGGATATGGGCTCACTGAGAC
TACATCAGCTATTCTGATTACACCCGAGGGGGATGATAAACCGGGCGCGGTCGGTAAAGTTGTTCCATTT
TTTGAAGCGAAGGTTGTGGATCTGGATACCGGGAAAACGCTGGGCGTTAATCAAAGAGGCGAACTGTGTG
TGAGAGGTCCTATGATTATGTCCGGTTATGTAAACAATCCGGAAGCGACCAACGCCTTGATTGACAAGGA
TGGATGGCTACATTCTGGAGACATAGCTTACTGGGACGAAGACGAACACTTCTTCATCGTTGACCGCCTG
AAGTCTCTGATTAAGTACAAAGGCTATCAGGTGGCTCCCGCTGAATTGGAATCCATCTTGCTCCAACACC
CCAACATCTTCGACGCAGGTGTCGCAGGTCTTCCCGACGATGACGCCGGTGAACTTCCCGCCGCCGTTGT
TGTTTTGGAGCACGGAAAGACGATGACGGAAAAAGAGATCGTGGATTACGTCGCCAGTCAAGTAACAACC
GCGAAAAAGTTGCGCGGAGGAGTTGTGTTTGTGGACGAAGTACCGAAAGGTCTTACCGGAAAACTCGACG
CAAGAAAAATCAGAGAGATCCTCATAAAGGCCAAGAAGGGCGGAAAGATCGCCGTGTAATTCTAGAGTCG
GGGCGGCCGGCCGCTTCGAGCAGACATGATAAGATACATTGATGAGTTTGGACAAACCACAACTAGAATG
CAGTGAAAAAAATGCTTTATTTGTGAAATTTGTGATGCTATTGCTTTATTTGTAACCATTATAAGCTGCA
ATAAACAAGTTAACAACAACAATTGCATTCATTTTATGTTTCAGGTTCAGGGGGAGGTGTGGGAGGTTTT
TTAAAGCAAGTAAAACCTCTACAAATGTGGTAAAATCGATAAGGATCCGTCGACCGATGCCCTTGAGAGC
CTTCAACCCAGTCAGCTCCTTCCGGTGGGCGCGGGGCATGACTATCGTCGCCGCACTTATGACTGTCTTC
TTTATCATGCAACTCGTAGGACAGGTGCCGGCAGCGCTCTTCCGCTTCCTCGCTCACTGACTCGCTGCGC
TCGGTCGTTCGGCTGCGGCGAGCGGTATCAGCTCACTCAAAGGCGGTAATACGGTTATCCACAGAATCAG
GGGATAACGCAGGAAAGAACATGTGAGCAAAAGGCCAGCAAAAGGCCAGGAACCGTAAAAAGGCCGCGTT
GCTGGCGTTTTTCCATAGGCTCCGCCCCCCTGACGAGCATCACAAAAATCGACGCTCAAGTCAGAGGTGG
CGAAACCCGACAGGACTATAAAGATACCAGGCGTTTCCCCCTGGAAGCTCCCTCGTGCGCTCTCCTGTTC
CGACCCTGCCGCTTACCGGATACCTGTCCGCCTTTCTCCCTTCGGGAAGCGTGGCGCTTTCTCATAGCTC
ACGCTGTAGGTATCTCAGTTCGGTGTAGGTCGTTCGCTCCAAGCTGGGCTGTGTGCACGAACCCCCCGTT
CAGCCCGACCGCTGCGCCTTATCCGGTAACTATCGTCTTGAGTCCAACCCGGTAAGACACGACTTATCGC
CACTGGCAGCAGCCACTGGTAACAGGATTAGCAGAGCGAGGTATGTAGGCGGTGCTACAGAGTTCTTGAA
GTGGTGGCCTAACTACGGCTACACTAGAAGAACAGTATTTGGTATCTGCGCTCTGCTGAAGCCAGTTACC
TTCGGAAAAAGAGTTGGTAGCTCTTGATCCGGCAAACAAACCACCGCTGGTAGCGGTGGTTTTTTTGTTT
GCAAGCAGCAGATTACGCGCAGAAAAAAAGGATCTCAAGAAGATCCTTTGATCTTTTCTACGGGGTCTGA
CGCTCAGTGGAACGAAAACTCACGTTAAGGGATTTTGGTCATGAGATTATCAAAAAGGATCTTCACCTAG
ATCCTTTTAAATTAAAAATGAAGTTTTAAATCAATCTAAAGTATATATGAGTAAACTTGGTCTGACAGTT
ACCAATGCTTAATCAGTGAGGCACCTATCTCAGCGATCTGTCTATTTCGTTCATCCATAGTTGCCTGACT
CCCCGTCGTGTAGATAACTACGATACGGGAGGGCTTACCATCTGGCCCCAGTGCTGCAATGATACCGCGA
GACCCACGCTCACCGGCTCCAGATTTATCAGCAATAAACCAGCCAGCCGGAAGGGCCGAGCGCAGAAGTG
GTCCTGCAACTTTATCCGCCTCCATCCAGTCTATTAATTGTTGCCGGGAAGCTAGAGTAAGTAGTTCGCC
AGTTAATAGTTTGCGCAACGTTGTTGCCATTGCTACAGGCATCGTGGTGTCACGCTCGTCGTTTGGTATG
GCTTCATTCAGCTCCGGTTCCCAACGATCAAGGCGAGTTACATGATCCCCCATGTTGTGCAAAAAAGCGG
TTAGCTCCTTCGGTCCTCCGATCGTTGTCAGAAGTAAGTTGGCCGCAGTGTTATCACTCATGGTTATGGC
AGCACTGCATAATTCTCTTACTGTCATGCCATCCGTAAGATGCTTTTCTGTGACTGGTGAGTACTCAACC
AAGTCATTCTGAGAATAGTGTATGCGGCGACCGAGTTGCTCTTGCCCGGCGTCAATACGGGATAATACCG
CGCCACATAGCAGAACTTTAAAAGTGCTCATCATTGGAAAACGTTCTTCGGGGCGAAAACTCTCAAGGAT
CTTACCGCTGTTGAGATCCAGTTCGATGTAACCCACTCGTGCACCCAACTGATCTTCAGCATCTTTTACT
TTCACCAGCGTTTCTGGGTGAGCAAAAACAGGAAGGCAAAATGCCGCAAAAAAGGGAATAAGGGCGACAC
GGAAATGTTGAATACTCATACTCTTCCTTTTTCAATATTATTGAAGCATTTATCAGGGTTATTGTCTCAT
GAGCGGATACATATTTGAATGTATTTAGAAAAATAAACAAATAGGGGTTCCGCGCACATTTCCCCGAAAA
GTGCCACCTG
[124 nt withheld, positions 4351-4474]
C
[91 nt withheld, positions 4476-4566]
A
[49 nt withheld, positions 4568-4616]
CCTTTGACGTTGGAGTCCACGTTCTTT
[37 nt withheld, positions 4644-4680]
ACCCTATCTCGGTCTATTCTTTTGATTTATAAGGGATTTTGCCGATTTCGGCCTATTGGTTAAAAAATGA
GCTGATTTAACAAAAATTTAACGCGAATTTTAACAAAATATTAACGCTTACAATTTGCCATTCGCCATTC
AGGCTGCGCAACTGTTGGGAAGGGCGATCGGTGCGGGCCTCTTCGCTATTACGCCAGCCCAAGCTACCAT
GATAAGTAAGTAATATTAAGGTACGGGAGGTACTTGGAGCGGCCGCAATAAAATATCTTTATTTTCATTA
CATCTGTGTGTTGGTTTTTTGTGTGAATCGATAGTACTAACATACGCTCTCCATCAAAACAAAACGAAAC
AAAACAAACTAGCAAAATAGGCTGTCCCCAGTGCAAGTGCAGGTGCCAGAACATTTCTCTATCGATA
