>Addgene plasmid #13458 | pGL3-RARE-luciferase | addgene partial sequence | sequence record 51748 | RVprimer-3
TCTCTATCGATAGGTACCGAGCTCGGTGAACTTTCGGTGAACCCTACCCTCGAGTGAACTTTCGGTGAAC
CCTACCCTCGAGGGTAGGGTTCACCGAAAGTTCACTCGACGAATTCCAGTCTAGCCCGGGCTCGAGATCT
GCGATCTGCATCTCAATTAGTCAGCAACCATAGTCCCGCCCCTAACTCCGCCCATCCCGCCCCTAACTCC
GCCCAGTTCCGCCCATTCTCCGCCCCATCGCTGACTAATTTTTTTTATTTATGCAGAGGCCGAGGCCGCC
TCGGCCTCTGAGCTATTCCAGAAGTAGTGAGGAGGCTTTTTTGGAGGCCTAGGCTTTTGCAAAAAGCTTG
GCATTCCGGTACTGTTGGTAAAGCCACCATGGAAGACGCCAAAAACATAAAGAAAGGCCCGGCGCCATTC
TATCCGCTGGAAGATGGAACCGCTGGAGAGCAACTGCATAAGGCTATGAAGAGATACGCCCTGGTTCCTG
GAACAATTGCTTTTACAGATGCACATATCGAGGTGGACATCACTTACGCTGAGTACTTCGAAATGTCCGT
TCGGTTGGCAGAAGCTATGAAACGATATGGGCTGAATACAAATCACAGAATCGTCGTATGCAGTGAAAAC
TCTCTTCAATTCTTTATGCCGGTGTTGGGCGCGTTATTTATCGGAGTTG
